>Addgene plasmid #72024 | Sema3f(S,-)-AP-His | depositor full sequence | sequence record 131210 | Full Sequence
GTCGAGGTCTCGACGGTATCGATTGACATTGATTATTGACTAGCTAGTTATTAATAGTAATCAATTACGG
GGTCATTAGTTCATAGCCCATATATGGAGTTCCGCGTTACATAACTTACGGTAAATGGCCCGCCTGGCTG
ACCGCCCAACGACCCCCGCCCATTGACGTCAATAATGACGTATGTTCCCATAGTAACGCCAATAGGGACT
TTCCATTGACGTCAATGGGTGGAGTATTTACGGTAAACTGCCCACTTGGCAGTACATCAAGTGTATCATA
TGCCAAGTCCGCCCCCTATTGACGTCAATGACGGTAAATGGCCCGCCTGGCATTATGCCCAGTACATGAC
CTTACGGGACTTTCCTACTTGGCAGTACATCTACGTATTAGTCATCGCTATTACCATGGTGATGCGGTTT
TGGCAGTACACCAATGGGCGTGGATAGCGGTTTGACTCACGGGGATTTCCAAGTCTCCACCCCATTGACG
TCAATGGGAGTTTGTTTTGGCACCAAAATCAACGGGACTTTCCAAAATGTCGTAATAACCCCGCCCCGTT
GACGCAAATGGGCGGTAGGCGTGTACGGTGGGAGGTCTATATAAGCAGAGCTCGTTTAGTGAACCGTCAG
ATCGCCTGGAGACGCCATCCACGCTGTTTTGACCTCCATAGAAGACACCGGGACCGATCCAGCCTCCGCG
GCCGGGAACGGTGCATTGGAACGCGGATTCCCCGTGCCAAGAGTGACGTAAGTACCGCCTATAGACTCTA
TAGGCACACCCCTTTGGCTCTTATGCATGCTATACTGTTTTTGGCTTGGGGCCTATACACCCCCGCTTCC
ATATGCTATAGGTGATGGTATAGCTTAGCCTATAGGTGTGGGTTATTGACCATTATTGACCACTCCCCTA
TTGGTGACGATACTTTCCATTACTAATCCATAACATGGCTCTTTGCCACAACTATCTCTATTGGCTATAT
GCCAATACTCTGTCCTTCAGAGACTGACACGGACTCTGTATTTTTACAGGATGGGGTCCCATTTATTATT
TACAAATTCACATATACAACAACGCCGTCCCCCGTGCCCGCAGTTTTTATTAAACATAGCGTGGGATCTC
CACGCGAATCTCGGGTACGTGTTCCGGACATGGGCTCTTCTCCGGTAGCGGCGGAGCTTCCACATCCGAG
CCCTGGTCCCATGCCTCCAGCGGCTCATGGTCGCTCGGCAGCTCCTTGCTCCTAACAGTGGAGGCCAGAC
TTAGGCACAGCACAATGCCCACCACCACCAGTGTGCCGCACAAGGCCGTGGCGGTAGGGTATGTGTCTGA
AAATGAGCTCGGAGATTGGGCTCGCACCGCTGACGCAGATGGAAGACTTAAGGCAGCGGCAGAAGAAGAT
GCAGGCAGCTGAGTTGTTGTATTCTGATAAGAGTCAGAGGTAACTCCCGTTGCGGTGCTGTTAACGGTGG
AGGGCAGTGTAGTCTGAGCAGTACTCGTTGCTGCCGCGCGCGCCACCAGACATAATAGCTGACAGACTAA
CAGACTGTTCCTTTCCATGGGTCTTTTCTGCAGAAGCTTGAATTCTCGAGGATCCGCGGCCGCGCCACCA
TGCTTGTCACTGCCTTCATCCTCTGGGCTTCCCTGCTGACCGGGGCCTGGCCTGCTACCCCTATCCAGGA
CCAGCTTCCAGCCACACCTAGAGTCCGACTGTCATTCAAAGAACTTAAGGCCACCGGTACCGCCCACTTC
TTCAACTTTCTGCTCAACACTACAGACTACAGAATCCTGCTCAAGGATGAGGACCATGACCGCATGTATG
TGGGCAGCAAGGACTACGTGCTGTCCCTGGACCTGCATGACATCAACCGAGAGCCCCTTATTATCCATTG
GGCAGCCTCCCCGCAGCGCATTGAGGAGTGCATACTGTCAGGCAAGGATGGCAATGGAGAGTGTGGTAAC
TTCGTCCGGCTCATCCAGCCTTGGAACCGAACACACCTGTATGTGTGTGGGACCGGTGCCTACAACCCCA
TGTGCACCTATGTGAACCGTGGCCGTCGCGCACAGGATTACATCTTCTACCTGGAGCCTGAGAAACTGGA
GTCAGGAAAAGGCAAATGTCCCTATGACCCCAAGCTGGACACAGCCTCAGCCCTCATCAATGAGGAACTC
TATGCAGGAGTGTACATCGATTTTATGGGTACCGATGCAGCCATTTTCCGCACGCTGGGGAAGCAGACAG
CCATGCGCACAGATCAGTACAACTCCCGGTGGCTCAATGATCCTTCCTTCATACATGCTGAGCTCATCCC
TGACAGCGCAGAGCGCAATGACGATAAACTCTACTTCTTCTTCCGAGAGCGCTCGGCAGAGGCGCCACAG
AACCCTGCTGTGTATGCCCGCATCGGGCGCATCTGCCTTAACGATGACGGTGGCCATTGCTGCCTGGTCA
ACAAGTGGAGCACATTCCTGAAGGCTCGGCTCGTCTGCTCCGTGCCAGGCGAGGATGGTATCGAGACCCA
CTTCGACGAACTCCAGGATGTGTTTGTCCAGCAGACCCAGGACATCAGGAACCCAGTCATTTATGCTGTC
TTTACCTCTTCAGGCTCTGTGTTCCGAGGGTCTGCAGTGTGTGTCTACTCCATGGCTGATATCCGCATGG
TCTTCAATGGGCCTTTTGCTCACAAGGAGGGCCCCAACTATCAATGGATGCCCTTCTCAGGAAAGATGCC
CTATCCTCGGCCTGGCACATGCCCTGGTGGAACCTTCACGCCCTCGATGAAGTCCACTAAGGACTACCCT
GATGAAGTGATCAACTTCATGCGCACTCATCCGCTCATGTACCAGGCCGTCTACCCGCTCCAGCGGCGAC
CCCTGGTGGTCCGTACAGGCGCTCCCTACCGCCTCACCACTGTCGCTGTGGACCAGGTGGATGCAGCTGA
TGGACGCTATGAGGTGCTTTTCCTGGGCACAGACCGCGGGACAGTGCAGAAGGTCATCGTGCTGCCCAAG
GACGACCAGGAGGTGGAAGAGCTGATGCTAGAGGAAGTGGAGGTCTTCAAGGAACCAGCACCTGTTAAGA
CCATGACCATCTCTTCCAAGAGGCAACAACTGTATGTGGCCTCAGCCGTGGGTGTCACACACCTGAGCCT
GCACCGCTGCCAGGCCTATGGAGCTGCCTGTGCCGACTGCTGCCTCGCCCGCGATCCCTACTGTGCCTGG
GATGGCCAGGCCTGCTCTCGCTACACAGCATCCTCCGGCGCGCCTGGATCTTCCGGAATCATCCCAGTTG
AGGAGGAGAACCCGGACTTCTGGAACCGCGAGGCAGCCGAGGCCCTGGGTGCCGCCAAGAAGCTGCAGCC
TGCACAGACAGCCGCCAAGAACCTCATCATCTTCCTGGGCGATGGGATGGGGGTGTCTACGGTGACAGCT
GCCAGGATCCTAAAAGGGCAGAAGAAGGACAAACTGGGGCCTGAGATACCCCTGGCCATGGACCGCTTCC
CATATGTGGCTCTGTCCAAGACATACAATGTAGACAAACATGTGCCAGACAGTGGAGCCACAGCCACGGC
CTACCTGTGCGGGGTCAAGGGCAACTTCCAGACCATTGGCTTGAGTGCAGCCGCCCGCTTTAACCAGTGC
AACACGACACGCGGCAACGAGGTCATCTCCGTGATGAATCGGGCCAAGAAAGCAGGGAAGTCAGTGGGAG
TGGTAACCACCACACGAGTGCAGCACGCCTCGCCAGCCGGCACCTACGCCCACACGGTGAACCGCAACTG
GTACTCGGACGCCGACGTGCCTGCCTCGGCCCGCCAGGAGGGGTGCCAGGACATCGCTACGCAGCTCATC
TCCAACATGGACATTGACGTGATCCTAGGTGGGGGCCGAAAGTACATGTTTCGCATGGGAACCCCAGACC
CTGAGTACCCAGATGACTACAGCCAAGGTGGGACCAGGCTGGACGGGAAGAATCTGGTGCAGGAATGGCT
GGCGAAGCGCCAGGGTGCCCGGTACGTGTGGAACCGCACTGAGCTCATGCAGGCTTCCCTGGACCCGTCT
GTGGCCCATCTCATGGGTCTCTTTGAGCCTGGAGACATGAAATACGAGATCCACCGAGACTCCACACTGG
ACCCCTCCCTGATGGAGATGACAGAGGCTGCCCTGCGCCTGCTGAGCAGGAACCCCCGCGGCTTCTTCCT
CTTCGTGGAGGGTGGTCGCATCGACCATGGTCATCATGAAAGCAGGGCTTACCGGGCACTGACTGAGACG
ATCATGTTCGACGACGCCATTGAGAGGGCGGGCCAGCTCACCAGCGAGGAGGACACGCTGAGCCTCGTCA
CTGCCGACCACTCCCACGTCTTCTCCTTCGGAGGCTACCCCCTGCGAGGGAGCTCCATCTTCGGGCTGGC
CCCTGGCAAGGCCCGGGACAGGAAGGCCTACACGGTCCTCCTATACGGAAACGGTCCAGGCTATGTGCTC
AAGGACGGCGCCCGGCCGGATGTTACCGAGAGCGAGAGCGGGAGCCCCGAGTATCGGCAGCAGTCAGCAG
TGCCCCTGGACGAAGAGACCCACGCAGGCGAGGACGTGGCGGTGTTCGCGCGCGGCCCGCAGGCGCACCT
GGTTCACGGCGTGCAGGAGCAGACCTTCATAGCGCACGTCATGGCCTTCGCCGCCTGCCTGGAGCCCTAC
ACCGCCTGCGACCTGGCGCCCCCCGCCGGCACCACCGACGCCGCGCACCCGGGTCATCATCACCATCACC
ATTAATCTAGAGATCTTATTAAAGCAGAACTTGTTTATTGCAGCTTATAATGGTTACAAATAAAGCAATA
GCATCACAAATTTCACAAATAAAGCATTTTTTTCACTGCATTCTAGTTGTGGTTTGTCCAAACTCATCAA
TGTATCTTATCATGTCTGGTCGACTCTAGCTAGACTCTTCCGCTTCCTCGCTCACTGACTCGCTGCGCTC
GGTCGTTCGGCTGCGGCGAGCGGTATCAGCTCACTCAAAGGCGGTAATACGGTTATCCACAGAATCAGGG
GATAACGCAGGAAAGAACATGTGAGCAAAAGGCCAGCAAAAGGCCAGGAACCGTAAAAAGGCCGCGTTGC
TGGCGTTTTTCCATAGGCTCCGCCCCCCTGACGAGCATCACAAAAATCGACGCTCAAGTCAGAGGTGGCG
AAACCCGACAGGACTATAAAGATACCAGGCGTTTCCCCCTGGAAGCTCCCTCGTGCGCTCTCCTGTTCCG
ACCCTGCCGCTTACCGGATACCTGTCCGCCTTTCTCCCTTCGGGAAGCGTGGCGCTTTCTCATAGCTCAC
GCTGTAGGTATCTCAGTTCGGTGTAGGTCGTTCGCTCCAAGCTGGGCTGTGTGCACGAACCCCCCGTTCA
GCCCGACCGCTGCGCCTTATCCGGTAACTATCGTCTTGAGTCCAACCCGGTAAGACACGACTTATCGCCA
CTGGCAGCAGCCACTGGTAACAGGATTAGCAGAGCGAGGTATGTAGGCGGTGCTACAGAGTTCTTGAAGT
GGTGGCCTAACTACGGCTACACTAGAAGAACAGTATTTGGTATCTGCGCTCTGCTGAAGCCAGTTACCTT
CGGAAAAAGAGTTGGTAGCTCTTGATCCGGCAAACAAACCACCGCTGGTAGCGGTGGTTTTTTTGTTTGC
AAGCAGCAGATTACGCGCAGAAAAAAAGGATCTCAAGAAGATCCTTTGATCTTTTCTACGGGGTCTGACG
CTCAGTGGAACGAAAACTCACGTTAAGGGATTTTGGTCATGAGATTATCAAAAAGGATCTTCACCTAGAT
CCTTTTAAATTAAAAATGAAGTTTTAAATCAATCTAAAGTATATATGAGTAAACTTGGTCTGACAGTTAC
CAATGCTTAATCAGTGAGGCACCTATCTCAGCGATCTGTCTATTTCGTTCATCCATAGTTGCCTGACTCC
CCGTCGTGTAGATAACTACGATACGGGAGGGCTTACCATCTGGCCCCAGTGCTGCAATGATACCGCGAGA
CCCACGCTCACCGGCTCCAGATTTATCAGCAATAAACCAGCCAGCCGGAAGGGCCGAGCGCAGAAGTGGT
CCTGCAACTTTATCCGCCTCCATCCAGTCTATTAATTGTTGCCGGGAAGCTAGAGTAAGTAGTTCGCCAG
TTAATAGTTTGCGCAACGTTGTTGCCATTGCTACAGGCATCGTGGTGTCACGCTCGTCGTTTGGTATGGC
TTCATTCAGCTCCGGTTCCCAACGATCAAGGCGAGTTACATGATCCCCCATGTTGTGCAAAAAAGCGGTT
AGCTCCTTCGGTCCTCCGATCGTTGTCAGAAGTAAGTTGGCCGCAGTGTTATCACTCATGGTTATGGCAG
CACTGCATAATTCTCTTACTGTCATGCCATCCGTAAGATGCTTTTCTGTGACTGGTGAGTACTCAACCAA
GTCATTCTGAGAATAGTGTATGCGGCGACCGAGTTGCTCTTGCCCGGCGTCAATACGGGATAATACCGCG
CCACATAGCAGAACTTTAAAAGTGCTCATCATTGGAAAACGTTCTTCGGGGCGAAAACTCTCAAGGATCT
TACCGCTGTTGAGATCCAGTTCGATGTAACCCACTCGTGCACCCAACTGATCTTCAGCATCTTTTACTTT
CACCAGCGTTTCTGGGTGAGCAAAAACAGGAAGGCAAAATGCCGCAAAAAAGGGAATAAGGGCGACACGG
AAATGTTGAATACTCATACTCTTCCTTTTTCAATATTATTGAAGCATTTATCAGGGTTATTGTCTCATGA
GCGGATACATATTTGAATGTATTTAGAAAAATAAACAAATAGGGGTTCCGCGCACATTTCCCCGAAAAGT
GCCACCTGACGTCTAAGAAACCATTATTATCATGACATTAACCTATAAAAATAGGCGTATCACGAGGCCC
TTTCGTCTCGCGCGTTTCGGTGATGACGGTGAAAACCTCTGACACATGCAGCTCCCGGAGGAATGTGTGT
CAGTTAGGGTGTGGAAAGTCCCCAGGCTCCCCAGGCAGGCAGAAGTATGCAAAGCATGCATCTCAATTAG
TCAGCAACCAGGTGTGGAAAGTCCCCAGGCTCCCCAGCAGGCAGAAGTATGCAAAGCATGCATCTCAATT
AGTCAGCAACCATAGTCCCGCCCCTAACTCCGCCCATCCCGCCCCTAACTCCGCCCAGTTCCGCCCATTC
TCCGCCCCATGGCTGACTAATTTTTTTTATTTATGCAGAGGCCGAGGCCGCCTCTGCCTCTGAGCTATTC
CAGAAGTAGTGAGGAGGCTTTTTTGGAGGCCTAGGCTTTTGCAAAAAGCTCCCGGGAGCTTGTATATCCA
TTTTCGTCCCGGAGACGGTCACAGCTTGTCTGTAAGCGGATGCCGGGAGCAGACAAGCCCGTCAGGGCGC
GTCAGCGGGTGTTGGCGGGTGTCGGGGCTGGCTTAACTATGCGGCATCAGAGCAGATTGTACTGAGAGTG
CACCATATGCGGTGTGAAATACCGCACAGATGCGTAAGGAGAAAATACCGCATCAGGAAATTGTAAGCGT
TAATATTTTGTTAAAATTCGCGTTAAATTTTTGTTAAATCAGCTCATTTTTTAACCAATAGGCCGAAATC
GGCAAAATCCCTTATAAATCAAAAGAATAGACCGAGATAGGGT
[37 nt withheld, positions 7674-7710]
AAAGAACGTGGACTCCAACGTCAAAGG
[49 nt withheld, positions 7738-7786]
T
[91 nt withheld, positions 7788-7878]
G
[124 nt withheld, positions 7880-8003]
CCATTCGCCATTCAGGCTGCGCAACTGTTGGGAAGGGCGATCGGTGCGGGCCTCTTCGCTATTACGCCAG
CTGGCGAAAGGGGGATGTGCTGCAAGGCGATTAAGTTGGGTAACGCCAGGGTTTTCCCAGTCACGACGTT
GTAAAACGACGGCCAGTGAATT
Features (pLannotate 1.2.2; 14 found; start..end, strand, type, name):
     25..408     +  enhancer       CMV enhancer: human cytomegalovirus immediate early enhancer
    410..609     +  promoter       CMV promoter: human cytomegalovirus (CMV) immediate early promoter
    748..1573    +  intron         CMV intron A: human cytomegalovirus intron A (Chapman et al., 1991)
   1700..3244    +  CDS            Sema3c (fragment): SEM3C_MOUSE - Also known as Semae, SemE. Experimental evidence at protein level: Swiss-Prot protein existence level 1. Binds to plexin family members and plays an important role in the regulation of developmental processes. Required for normal cardiovascular development during embryogenesis. Functions as attractant for growing axons, and thereby plays an important role in axon growth and axon guidance. From Mus musculus (Mouse).
   3278..4729    +  CDS            SEAP: secreted alkaline phosphatase from human placenta The natural enzyme has a C-terminal transmembrane sequence that is replaced by a GPI anchor.
   4788..4909    +  polyA_signal   SV40 poly(A) signal: SV40 polyadenylation signal
   5118..5706    -  rep_origin     ori: high-copy-number ColE1/pMB1/pBR322/pUC origin of replication
   5877..6737    -  CDS            AmpR: β-lactamase; bla; confers resistance to ampicillin, carbenicillin, and related antibiotics
   6738..6842    -  promoter       AmpR promoter: bla
   6937..6972    +  CDS            rop (fragment): Rop protein, which maintains plasmids at low copy number; rop
   6995..7325    +  promoter       SV40 promoter: SV40 enhancer and early promoter
   7448..7547    +  misc_feature   bom (fragment): basis of mobility region from pBR322
   7575..8003    -  rep_origin     f1 ori (sequence partly withheld): f1 bacteriophage origin of replication; arrow indicates direction of (+) strand synthesis
   8007..8164    -  CDS            lacZα (fragment): LacZα fragment of β-galactosidase; lacZ fragment
