[The description below was written by a language model from this plasmid's Addgene catalogue record and pLannotate feature annotations shown in this document.]
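Description:
Sema3f(S,-)-AP-His is a mammalian expression plasmid built on the pCMVi-SV40ori backbone and designed to produce a secreted, tagged form of mouse Semaphorin 3F. The 1,647 bp Sema3f insert, cloned between retained XhoI and AscI sites, encodes the "short" version of the protein, truncated at the P1 cleavage site, and also carries a 93-nucleotide deletion in exon 3. Transcription is driven by the human cytomegalovirus immediate early enhancer and promoter followed by CMV intron A, an arrangement that generally boosts expression in mammalian cells, and is terminated by an SV40 polyadenylation signal. Downstream of the insert the backbone supplies a human placental alkaline phosphatase (annotated as SEAP) and, according to the catalogue entry, a 6X histidine tag, giving a C-terminal AP-His fusion. The automated annotation labels the insert region as a Sema3c fragment. This most likely reflects homology among class 3 semaphorins, since the catalogue record identifies the gene as Sema3f. The His tag itself is not annotated in the feature table.

In bacteria the plasmid is maintained at high copy through a ColE1/pUC-type origin and selected with ampicillin via the β-lactamase gene. An f1 origin and small remnants of rop, bom and lacZα are also present. The SV40 enhancer/early promoter region, which includes the SV40 origin named in the backbone, can support episomal amplification in cells expressing large T antigen. The associated work describes an extracellular biochemical screen for receptor-ligand interactions in the retina. In that setting the alkaline phosphatase moiety gives an enzymatic readout of binding, and the histidine tag allows capture or purification.
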