Addgene plasmid #72024: Sema3f(S,-)-AP-His
Purpose: Expresses the Sema3F protein (truncated at cleavage site P1; ie, short and contains a 93 nt deletion in exon 3), C-terminally fused to alkaline phosphatase + 6X histidine tag.
Depositing lab: Woj Wojtowicz. Depositing organization: University of California, Berkeley. Publication: An extracellular biochemical screen reveals that FLRTs and Unc5s mediate neuronal subtype recognition in the retina. Visser JJ, Cheng Y, Perry SC, Chastain AB, Parsa B, Masri SS, Ray TA, Kay JN, Wojtowicz WM. Elife. 2015 Dec 3;4. pii: e08149. doi: 10.7554/eLife.08149. PubMed 26633812.
Backbone
  Vector backbone: pCMVi-SV40ori
  Vector type: Mammalian Expression
Growth in bacteria
  Bacterial resistance: Ampicillin, 100 μg/mL
  Growth temperature: 37°C
  Growth strain: DH5alpha
  Copy number: High Copy
Gene/Insert
  Gene/Insert name: Sema3f (alt names: Semaphorin 3F; Sema4; Semak; NCBI gene ID 20350; Reference sequence NM_011349.3)
  Species: M. musculus (mouse)
  Insert size (bp): 1647
  Entrez Gene: Sema3f (a.k.a. Sem, Sema4, Semak)
  Promoter: CMV
  Tag / fusion protein: AP-His (C terminal on backbone)
  Cloning method: Restriction Enzyme; 5′ cloning site XhoI (not destroyed); 3′ cloning site AscI (not destroyed)
  Sequencing primers: 5′ GTCAGAGGTAACTCCCGTTGC; 3′ GAGGTTCTTGGCGGCTGTC
Terms and licenses: Academic/Nonprofit Terms; Industry Terms: Not Available to Industry
How to cite: Sema3f(S,-)-AP-His was a gift from Woj Wojtowicz (Addgene plasmid # 72024 ; http://n2t.net/addgene:72024 ; RRID:Addgene_72024)
