>Addgene plasmid #72024 | Sema3f(S,-)-AP-His | addgene partial sequence | sequence record 137037 | pMRB101-F 5'-aagatgcaggcagctgagtt-3'
ACGGTGGAGGGCAGTGTAGTCTGAGCAGTACTCGTTGCTGCCGCGCGCGCCACCAGACATAATAGCTGAC
AGACTAACAGACTGTTCCTTTCCATGGGTCTTTTCTGCAGAAGCTTGAATTCTCGAGGATCCGCGGCCGC
GCCACCATGCTTGTCACTGCCTTCATCCTCTGGGCTTCCCTGCTGACCGGGGCCTGGCCTGCTACCCCTA
TCCAGGACCAGCTTCCAGCCACACCTAGAGTCCGACTGTCATTCAAAGAACTTAAGGCCACCGGTACCGC
CCACTTCTTCAACTTTCTGCTCAACACTACAGACTACAGAATCCTGCTCAAGGATGAGGACCATGACCGC
ATGTATGTGGGCAGCAAGGACTACGTGCTGTCCCTGGACCTGCATGACATCAACCGAGAGCCCCTTATTA
TCCATTGGGCAGCCTCCCCGCAGCGCATTGAGGAGTGCATACTGTCAGGCAAGGATGGCAATGGAGAGTG
TGGTAACTTCGTCCGGCTCATCCAGCCTTGGAACCGAACACACCTGTATGTGTGTGGGACCGGTGCCTAC
AACCCCATGTGCACCTATGTGAACCGTGGCCGTCGCGCACAGGATTACATCTTCTACCTGGAGCCTGAGA
AACTGGAGTCAGGAAAAGGCAAATGTCCCTATGACCCCAAGCTGGACACAGCCTCAGCCCTCATCAATGA
GGAACTCTATGCAGGAGTGTACATCGATTTTATGGGTACCGATGCAGCCATTTT
