>Addgene plasmid #72024 | Sema3f(S,-)-AP-His | addgene partial sequence | sequence record 137038 | SV40pA-R 5'-GAAATTTGTGATGCTATTGC-3'
GTTCTGCTTTAATAAGATCTCTAGATTAATGGTGATGGTGATGATGACCCGGGTGCGCGGCGTCGGTGGT
GCCGGCGGGGGGCGCCAGGTCGCAGGCGGTGTAGGGCTCCAGGCAGGCGGCGAAGGCCATGACGTGCGCT
ATGAAGGTCTGCTCCTGCACGCCGTGAACCAGGTGCGCCTGCGGGCCGCGCGCGAACACCGCCACGTCCT
CGCCTGCGTGGGTCTCTTCGTCCAGGGGCACTGCTGACTGCTGCCGATACTCGGGGCTCCCGCTCTCGCT
CTCGGTAACATCCGGCCGGGCGCCGTCCTTGAGCACATAGCCTGGACCGTTTCCGTATAGGAGGACCGTG
TAGGCCTTCCTGTCCCGGGCCTTGCCAGGGGCCAGCCCGAAGATGGAGCTCCCTCGCAGGGGGTAGCCTC
CGAAGGAGAAGACGTGGGAGTGGTCGGCAGTGACGAGGCTCAGCGTGTCCTCCTCGCTGGTGAGCTGGCC
CGCCCTCTCAATGGCGTCGTCGAACATGATCGTCTCAGTCAGTGCCCGGTAAGCCCTGCTTTCATGATGA
CCATGGTCGATGCGACCACCCTCCACGAAGAGGAAGAAGCCGCGGGGGTTCCTGCTCAGCAGGCGCAGGG
CAGCCTCTGTCATCTCCATCAGGGAGGGGTCCAGTGTGGAGTCTCGGTGGATCTCGTATTTCATGTCTCC
AGGCTCAAAGAGACCCATGAGATGGGTCACAGACGGGTCCAGGGAAGCCTGCATGAGCTCAGTGCGGTT
